>Addgene plasmid #195872 | NXPH1_22-271_AviN_HisC | addgene full sequence | sequence record 387247 | Addgene NGS Result
TTCTCTGTCACAGAATGAAAATTTTTCTGTCATCTCTTCGTTATTAATGTTTGTAATTGACTGAATATCA
ACGCTTATTTGCAGCCTGAATGGCGAATGGG
[124 nt withheld, positions 102-225]
C
[91 nt withheld, positions 227-317]
A
[49 nt withheld, positions 319-367]
CCTTTGACGTTGGAGTCCACGTTCTT
[37 nt withheld, positions 394-430]
ACCCTATCTCGGTCTATTCTTTTGATTTATAAGGGATTTTGCCGATTTCGGCCTATTGGTTAAAAAATGA
GCTGATTTAACAAAAATTTAACGCGAATTTTAACAAAATATTAACGCTTACAATTTAGGTGGCACTTTTC
GGGGAAATGTGCGCGGAACCCCTATTTGTTTATTTTTCTAAATACATTCAAATATGTATCCGCTCATGAG
ACAATAACCCTGATAAATGCTTCAATAATATTGAAAAAGGAAGAGTATGAGTATTCAACATTTCCGTGTC
GCCCTTATTCCCTTTTTTGCGGCATTTTGCCTTCCTGTTTTTGCTCACCCAGAAACGCTGGTGAAAGTAA
AAGATGCTGAAGATCAGTTGGGTGCACGAGTGGGTTACATCGAACTGGATCTCAACAGCGGTAAGATCCT
TGAGAGTTTTCGCCCCGAAGAACGTTTTCCAATGATGAGCACTTTTAAAGTTCTGCTATGTGGCGCGGTA
TTATCCCGTATTGACGCCGGGCAAGAGCAACTCGGTCGCCGCATACACTATTCTCAGAATGACTTGGTTG
AGTACTCACCAGTCACAGAAAAGCATCTTACGGATGGCATGACAGTAAGAGAATTATGCAGTGCTGCCAT
AACCATGAGTGATAACACTGCGGCCAACTTACTTCTGACAACGATCGGAGGACCGAAGGAGCTAACCGCT
TTTTTGCACAACATGGGGGATCATGTAACTCGCCTTGATCGTTGGGAACCGGAGCTGAATGAAGCCATAC
CAAACGACGAGCGTGACACCACGATGCCTGTAGCAATGGCAACAACGTTGCGCAAACTATTAACTGGCGA
ACTACTTACTCTAGCTTCCCGGCAACAATTAATAGACTGGATGGAGGCGGATAAAGTTGCAGGACCACTT
CTGCGCTCGGCCCTTCCGGCTGGCTGGTTTATTGCTGATAAATCTGGAGCCGGTGAGCGTGGGTCTCGCG
GTATCATTGCAGCACTGGGGCCAGATGGTAAGCCCTCCCGTATCGTAGTTATCTACACGACGGGGAGTCA
GGCAACTATGGATGAACGAAATAGACAGATCGCTGAGATAGGTGCCTCACTGATTAAGCATTGGTAACTG
TCAGACCAAGTTTACTCATATATACTTTAGATTGATTTAAAACTTCATTTTTAATTTAAAAGGATCTAGG
TGAAGATCCTTTTTGATAATCTCATGACCAAAATCCCTTAACGTGAGTTTTCGTTCCACTGAGCGTCAGA
CCCCGTAGAAAAGATCAAAGGATCTTCTTGAGATCCTTTTTTTCTGCGCGTAATCTGCTGCTTGCAAACA
AAAAAACCACCGCTACCAGCGGTGGTTTGTTTGCCGGATCAAGAGCTACCAACTCTTTTTCCGAAGGTAA
CTGGCTTCAGCAGAGCGCAGATACCAAATACTGTTCTTCTAGTGTAGCCGTAGTTAGGCCACCACTTCAA
GAACTCTGTAGCACCGCCTACATACCTCGCTCTGCTAATCCTGTTACCAGTGGCTGCTGCCAGTGGCGAT
AAGTCGTGTCTTACCGGGTTGGACTCAAGACGATAGTTACCGGATAAGGCGCAGCGGTCGGGCTGAACGG
GGGGTTCGTGCACACAGCCCAGCTTGGAGCGAACGACCTACACCGAACTGAGATACCTACAGCGTGAGCT
ATGAGAAAGCGCCACGCTTCCCGAAGGGAGAAAGGCGGACAGGTATCCGGTAAGCGGCAGGGTCGGAACA
GGAGAGCGCACGAGGGAGCTTCCAGGGGGAAACGCCTGGTATCTTTATAGTCCTGTCGGGTTTCGCCACC
TCTGACTTGAGCGTCGATTTTTGTGATGCTCGTCAGGGGGGCGGAGCCTATGGAAAAACGCCAGCAACGC
GGCCTTTTTACGGTTCCTGGCCTTTTGCTGGCCTTTTGCTCACATGTTCTTTCCTGCGTTATCCCCTGAT
TCTGTGGATAACCGTATTACCGCCTTTGAGTGAGCTGATACCGCTCGCCGCAGCCGAACGACCGAGCGCA
GCGAGTCAGTGAGCGAGGAAGCGGAAGAGCGCCTGATGCGGTATTTTCTCCTTACGCATCTGTGCGGTAT
TTCACACCGCATAGACCAGCCGCGTAACCTGGCAAAATCGGTTACGGTTGAGTAATAAATGGATGCCCTG
CGTAAGCGGGTGTGGGCGGACAATAAAGTCTTAAACTGAACAAAATAGATCTAAACTATGACAATAAAGT
CTTAAACTAGACAGAATAGTTGTAAACTGAAATCAGTCCAGTTATGCTGTGAAAAAGCATACTGGACTTT
TGTTATGGCTAAAGCAAACTCTTCATTTTCTGAAGTGCAAATTGCCCGTCGTATTAAAGAGGGGCGTGGC
CAAGGGCATGGTAAAGACTATATTCGCGGCGTTGTGACAATTTACCGAACAACTCCGCGGCCGGGAAGCC
GATCTCGGCTTGAACGAATTGTTAGGTGGCGGTACTTGGGTCGATATCAAAGTGCATCACTTCTTCCCGT
ATGCCCAACTTTGTATAGAGAGCCACTGCGGGATCGTCACCGTAATCTGCTTGCACGTAGATCACATAAG
CACCAAGCGCGTTGGCCTCATGCTTGAGGAGATTGATGAGCGCGGTGGCAATGCCCTGCCTCCGGTGCTC
GCCGGAGACTGCGAGATCATAGATATAGATCTCACTACGCGGCTGCTCAAACTTGGGCAGAACGTAAGCC
GCGAGAGCGCCAACAACCGCTTCTTGGTCGAAGGCAGCAAGCGCGATGAATGTCTTACTACGGAGCAAGT
TCCCGAGGTAATCGGAGTCCGGCTGATGTTGGGAGTAGGTGGCTACGTCTCCGAACTCACGACCGAAAAG
ATCAAGAGCAGCCCGCATGGATTTGACTTGGTCAGGGCCGAGCCTACATGTGCGAATGATGCCCATACTT
GAGCCACCTAACTTTGTTTTAGGGCGACTGCCCTGCTGCGTAACATCGTTGCTGCTGCGTAACATCGTTG
CTGCTCCATAACATCAAACATCGACCCACGGCGTAACGCGCTTGCTGCTTGGATGCCCGAGGCATAGACT
GTACAAAAAAACAGTCATAACAAGCCATGAAAACCGCCACTGCGCCGTTACCACCGCTGCGTTCGGTCAA
GGTTCTGGACCAGTTGCGTGAGCGCATACGCTACTTGCATTACAGTTTACGAACCGAACAGGCTTATGTC
AACTGGGTTCGTGCCTTCATCCGTTTCCACGGTGTGCGTCACCCGGCAACCTTGGGCAGCAGCGAAGTCG
AGGCATTTCTGTCCTGGCTGGCGAACGAGCGCAAGGTTTCGGTCTCCACGCATCGTCAGGCATTGGCGGC
CTTGCTGTTCTTCTACGGCAAGGTGCTGTGCACGGATCTGCCCTGGCTTCAGGAGATCGGAAGACCTCGG
CCGTCGCGGCGCTTGCCGGTGGTGCTGACCCCGGATGAAGTGGTTCGCATCCTCGGTTTTCTGGAAGGCG
AGCATCGTTTGTTCGCCCAGGACTCTAGCTATAGTTCTAGTGGTTGGCTACGTATACTCCGGAATATTAA
TAGATCATGGAGATAATTAAAATGATAACCATCTCGCAAATAAATAAGTATTTTACTGTTTTCGTAACAG
TTTTGTAATAAAAAAACCTATAAATATTCCGGATTATTCATACCGTCCCACCATCGGGCGCGGATCTCGG
TCCGAAACCATGAAATTCTTAGTCAACGTTGCCCTTGTTTTTATGGTCGTATACATTTCTTACATCTATG
CGGCCGCTGGGTCCGCAGGGCTGAACGATATCTTTGAGGCGCAAAAAATAGAATGGCACGAGGGAAGTGC
CGGTGGCAGCGGAGCCAATTTAACGAACGGTGGAAAGTCAGAACTTCTGAAATCAGGAAGCAGCAAATCC
ACACTAAAGCACATATGGACAGAAAGCAGCAAAGACTTGTCTATCAGCCGACTCCTGTCACAGACTTTTC
GTGGCAAAGAGAATGATACAGATTTGGACCTGAGATATGACACCCCAGAACCTTATTCTGAGCAAGACCT
CTGGGACTGGCTGAGGAACTCCACAGACCTTCAAGAGCCTCGGCCCAGGGCCAAGAGAAGGCCCATTGTT
AAAACGGGCAAGTTTAAGAAAATGTTTGGATGGGGCGATTTTCATTCCAACATCAAAACAGTGAAGCTGA
ACCTGTTGATAACTGGGAAAATTGTAGATCATGGCAATGGGACATTTAGTGTTTATTTCAGGCATAATTC
AACTGGTCAAGGGAATGTATCTGTCAGCTTGGTACCCCCTACAAAAATCGTGGAATTTGACTTGGCACAA
CAAACCGTGATTGATGCCAAAGATTCCAAGTCTTTTAATTGTCGCATTGAATATGAAAAGGTTGACAAGG
CTACCAAGAACACACTCTGCAACTATGACCCTTCAAAAACCTGTTACCAGGAGCAAACCCAAAGTCATGT
ATCCTGGCTCTGCTCCAAGCCCTTTAAGGTGATCTGTATTTACATTTCCTTTTATAGTACAGATTATAAA
CTGGTACAGAAAGTGTGCCCTGACTACAACTACCACAGTGACACACCTTACTTTCCCTCGGGAGAATTCG
TCGAGCACCACCACCACCACCACCACCACTAATAGCCAAGCTTGTCGAGAAGTACTAGAGGATCATAATC
AGCCATACCACATTTGTAGAGGTTTTACTTGCTTTAAAAAACCTCCCACACCTCCCCCTGAACCTGAAAC
ATAAAATGAATGCAATTGTTGTTGTTAACTTGTTTATTGCAGCTTATAATGGTTACAAATAAAGCAATAG
CATCACAAATTTCACAAATAAAGCATTTTTTTCACTGCATTCTAGTTGTGGTTTGTCCAAACTCATCAAT
GTATCTTATCATGTCTGGATCTGATCACTGCTTGAGCCTAGGAGATCCGAACCAGATAAGTGAAATCTAG
TTCCAAACTATTTTGTCATTTTTAATTTTCGTATTAGCTTACGACGCTACACCCAGTTCCCATCTATTTT
GTCACTCTTCCCTAAATAATCCTTAAAAACTCCATTTCCACCCCTCCCAGTTCCCAACTATTTTGTCCGC
CCACAGCGGGGCATTTTTCTTCCTGTTATGTTTTTAATCAAACATCCTGCCAACTCCATGTGACAAACCG
TCATCTTCGGCTACTTT
Features (pLannotate 1.2.2; 17 found; start..end, strand, type, name):
     81..97      +  CDS            lacZα (fragment): LacZα fragment of β-galactosidase; lacZ fragment
    102..556     +  rep_origin     f1 ori (sequence partly withheld): f1 bacteriophage origin of replication; arrow indicates direction of (+) strand synthesis
    582..686     +  promoter       AmpR promoter: bla
    687..1547    +  CDS            AmpR: β-lactamase; bla; confers resistance to ampicillin, carbenicillin, and related antibiotics
   1718..2306    +  rep_origin     ori: high-copy-number ColE1/pMB1/pBR322/pUC origin of replication
   2492..2543    -  misc_feature   bom (fragment): basis of mobility region from pBR322
   2611..2835    -  mobile_element Tn7R: mini-Tn7 element (right end of the Tn7 transposon) Tn7
   2902..3435    -  CDS            GmR: gentamycin acetyltransferase; aacC1; confers resistance to gentamycin
   3624..3652    -  promoter       Pc promoter: intI1 (promoter lies within the coding sequence); class 1 integron promoter
   3630..3977    -  CDS            YPR2_ECOLX (fragment): Protein predicted: Swiss-Prot protein existence level 4. From Escherichia coli.
   4004..4095    +  promoter       polyhedrin promoter: polh from Autographa californica; promoter for the baculovirus polyhedrin gene
   4150..4211    +  sig_peptide    melittin signal sequence: signal sequence from honeybee melittin
   4294..5043    +  CDS            Nxph1 (fragment): NXPH1_RAT - Also known as Nph1. Experimental evidence at protein level: Swiss-Prot protein existence level 1. May be signaling molecules that resemble neuropeptides. Ligand for alpha-neurexins (By similarity). From Rattus norvegicus (Rat).
   5056..5079    +  CDS            9xHis (fragment): 9xHis affinity tag
   5111..5194    +  CDS            large T antigen (fragment): large T antigen from SV40 (simian virus 40)
   5217..5351    +  polyA_signal   SV40 poly(A) signal: SV40 polyadenylation signal
   5380..5545    -  mobile_element Tn7L: mini-Tn7 element (left end of the Tn7 transposon) Tn7
