[The description below was written by a language model from this plasmid's Addgene catalogue record and pLannotate feature annotations shown in this document.]
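Description:
NXPH1_22-271_AviN_HisC is a baculovirus transfer plasmid built on pFHMSP-AviN-LIC-C, a derivative of pFHMSP-LIC-C, for secreted expression of a fragment of human neurexophilin-1 (NXPH1) in insect cells. In bacteria it is maintained at high copy from a ColE1/pUC-type origin and selected with ampicillin through the β-lactamase gene; an f1 origin is also present. The expression cassette, together with a gentamicin acetyltransferase marker driven by the Pc integron promoter, lies between the Tn7R and Tn7L mini-Tn7 ends. This arrangement allows site-specific transposition of the cassette into a baculovirus shuttle genome (bacmid) in a suitable E. coli host, from which recombinant virus can be generated.

The payload is a 750 bp insert introduced by ligation-independent cloning, which the construct name indicates encodes residues 22–271. The record notes it may not be the full ORF. It is transcribed from the strong, very late polyhedrin promoter and terminated by an SV40 polyadenylation signal. Upstream of the insert, a honeybee melittin signal sequence directs the protein into the secretory pathway. The name indicates an N-terminal Avi tag (a biotinylation acceptor peptide), although this was not annotated in the feature table; it would fall in the unannotated gap between the signal sequence and the insert. A C-terminal polyhistidine tag follows the coding region for metal-affinity purification. The automated annotation matched the insert to the rat Nxph1 orthologue, but the catalogue entry lists the species as human, so the rat label probably reflects sequence similarity. The plasmid was deposited for producing protein for structure determination as part of a structural genomics effort linked to an Alzheimer's disease target programme.
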