Addgene plasmid #195872: NXPH1_22-271_AviN_HisC
Purpose: Baculovirus expression for structure determination; may not be full ORF
Depositing lab: Cheryl Arrowsmith. Depositing organization: University of Toronto.
Backbone
  Vector backbone: pFHMSP-AviN-LIC-C
  Backbone manufacturer: pFHMSP-LIC-C (Plasmid #26100)
  Vector type: pFHMSP-AviN-LIC-C, Baculovirus Expression
Growth in bacteria
  Bacterial resistance: Ampicillin, 100 μg/mL
  Growth temperature: 37°C
  Growth strain: DH5alpha
  Copy number: High Copy
Gene/Insert
  Gene/Insert name: NXPH1
  Species: H. sapiens (human)
  Insert size (bp): 750
  Entrez Gene: NXPH1 (a.k.a. NPH1, Nbla00697)
  Promoter: Polyhedrin
  Cloning method: Ligation Independent Cloning
  Sequencing primers: 5′ pFBOH-fwd (5'-CCGGATTATTCATACCGTCCCACCA-3'); 3′ pFBOH-rev (5'-CTGATTATGATCCTCTAGTACTTCT-3')
Terms and licenses: Academic/Nonprofit Terms; Industry Terms: Not Available to Industry
Depositor comments: SGC structures for NIH Treat-AD Project
How to cite: NXPH1_22-271_AviN_HisC was a gift from Cheryl Arrowsmith (Addgene plasmid # 195872 ; http://n2t.net/addgene:195872 ; RRID:Addgene_195872)
