>Addgene plasmid #195872 | NXPH1_22-271_AviN_HisC | depositor partial sequence | sequence record 380022 | Insert Sequence
GCCAATTTAACGAACGGTGGAAAGTCAGAACTTCTGAAATCAGGAAGCAGCAAATCCACACTAAAGCACA
TATGGACAGAAAGCAGCAAAGACTTGTCTATCAGCCGACTCCTGTCACAGACTTTTCGTGGCAAAGAGAA
TGATACAGATTTGGACCTGAGATATGACACCCCAGAACCTTATTCTGAGCAAGACCTCTGGGACTGGCTG
AGGAACTCCACAGACCTTCAAGAGCCTCGGCCCAGGGCCAAGAGAAGGCCCATTGTTAAAACGGGCAAGT
TTAAGAAAATGTTTGGATGGGGCGATTTTCATTCCAACATCAAAACAGTGAAGCTGAACCTGTTGATAAC
TGGGAAAATTGTAGATCATGGCAATGGGACATTTAGTGTTTATTTCAGGCATAATTCAACTGGTCAAGGG
AATGTATCTGTCAGCTTGGTACCCCCTACAAAAATCGTGGAATTTGACTTGGCACAACAAACCGTGATTG
ATGCCAAAGATTCCAAGTCTTTTAATTGTCGCATTGAATATGAAAAGGTTGACAAGGCTACCAAGAACAC
ACTCTGCAACTATGACCCTTCAAAAACCTGTTACCAGGAGCAAACCCAAAGTCATGTATCCTGGCTCTGC
TCCAAGCCCTTTAAGGTGATCTGTATTTACATTTCCTTTTATAGTACAGATTATAAACTGGTACAGAAAG
TGTGCCCTGACTACAACTACCACAGTGACACACCTTACTTTCCCTCGGGA
